>Addgene plasmid #163006 | pAT15002-ABEmax | addgene full sequence | sequence record 322277 | Addgene NGS Result
CATTTCCCCGAAAAGTGCCACCTGACGTCCAGCAGAGATCCACTTTGGCGCCGGCTCGAGTGGCTCCGGT
GCCCGTCAGTGGGCAGAGCGCACATCGCCCACAGTCCCCGAGAAGTTGGGGGGAGGGGTCGGCAATTGAA
CCGGTGCCTAGAGAAGGTGGCGCGGGGTAAACTGGGAAAGTGATGTCGTGTACTGGCTCCGCCTTTTTCC
CGAGGGTGGGGGAGAACCGTATATAAGTGCAGTAGTCGCCGTGAACGTTCTTTTTCGCAACGGGTTTGCC
GCCAGAACACAGGTGTCGTGACGCGGGATCCGCCACCATGAAACGGACAGCCGACGGAAGCGAGTTCGAG
TCACCAAAGAAGAAGCGGAAAGTCTCTGAAGTCGAGTTTAGCCACGAGTATTGGATGAGGCACGCACTGA
CCCTGGCAAAGCGAGCATGGGATGAAAGAGAAGTCCCCGTGGGCGCCGTGCTGGTGCACAACAATAGAGT
GATCGGAGAGGGATGGAACAGGCCAATCGGCCGCCACGACCCTACCGCACACGCAGAGATCATGGCACTG
AGGCAGGGAGGCCTGGTCATGCAGAATTACCGCCTGATCGATGCCACCCTGTATGTGACACTGGAGCCAT
GCGTGATGTGCGCAGGAGCAATGATCCACAGCAGGATCGGAAGAGTGGTGTTCGGAGCACGGGACGCCAA
GACCGGCGCAGCAGGCTCCCTGATGGATGTGCTGCACCACCCCGGCATGAACCACCGGGTGGAGATCACA
GAGGGAATCCTGGCAGACGAGTGCGCCGCCCTGCTGAGCGATTTCTTTAGAATGCGGAGACAGGAGATCA
AGGCCCAGAAGAAGGCACAGAGCTCCACCGACTCTGGAGGATCTAGCGGAGGATCCTCTGGAAGCGAGAC
ACCAGGCACAAGCGAGTCCGCCACACCAGAGAGCTCCGGCGGCTCCTCCGGAGGATCCTCTGAGGTGGAG
TTTTCCCACGAGTACTGGATGAGACATGCCCTGACCCTGGCCAAGAGGGCACGCGATGAGAGGGAGGTGC
CTGTGGGAGCCGTGCTGGTGCTGAACAATAGAGTGATCGGCGAGGGCTGGAACAGAGCCATCGGCCTGCA
CGACCCAACAGCCCATGCCGAAATTATGGCCCTGAGACAGGGCGGCCTGGTCATGCAGAACTACAGACTG
ATTGACGCCACCCTGTACGTGACATTCGAGCCTTGCGTGATGTGCGCCGGCGCCATGATCCACTCTAGGA
TCGGCCGCGTGGTGTTTGGCGTGAGGAACGCAAAAACCGGCGCCGCAGGCTCCCTGATGGACGTGCTGCA
CTACCCCGGCATGAATCACCGCGTCGAAATTACCGAGGGAATCCTGGCAGATGAATGTGCCGCCCTGCTG
TGCTATTTCTTTCGGATGCCTAGACAGGTGTTCAATGCTCAGAAGAAGGCCCAGAGCTCCACCGACTCCG
GAGGATCTAGCGGAGGCTCCTCTGGCTCTGAGACACCTGGCACAAGCGAGAGCGCAACACCTGAAAGCAG
CGGGGGCAGCAGCGGGGGGTCAGACAAGAAGTACAGCATCGGCCTGGCCATCGGCACCAACTCTGTGGGC
TGGGCCGTGATCACCGACGAGTACAAGGTGCCCAGCAAGAAATTCAAGGTGCTGGGCAACACCGACCGGC
ACAGCATCAAGAAGAACCTGATCGGAGCCCTGCTGTTCGACAGCGGCGAAACAGCCGAGGCCACCCGGCT
GAAGAGAACCGCCAGAAGAAGATACACCAGACGGAAGAACCGGATCTGCTATCTGCAAGAGATCTTCAGC
AACGAGATGGCCAAGGTGGACGACAGCTTCTTCCACAGACTGGAAGAGTCCTTCCTGGTGGAAGAGGATA
AGAAGCACGAGCGGCACCCCATCTTCGGCAACATCGTGGACGAGGTGGCCTACCACGAGAAGTACCCCAC
CATCTACCACCTGAGAAAGAAACTGGTGGACAGCACCGACAAGGCCGACCTGCGGCTGATCTATCTGGCC
CTGGCCCACATGATCAAGTTCCGGGGCCACTTCCTGATCGAGGGCGACCTGAACCCCGACAACAGCGACG
TGGACAAGCTGTTCATCCAGCTGGTGCAGACCTACAACCAGCTGTTCGAGGAAAACCCCATCAACGCCAG
CGGCGTGGACGCCAAGGCCATCCTGTCTGCCAGACTGAGCAAGAGCAGACGGCTGGAAAATCTGATCGCC
CAGCTGCCCGGCGAGAAGAAGAATGGCCTGTTCGGAAACCTGATTGCCCTGAGCCTGGGCCTGACCCCCA
ACTTCAAGAGCAACTTCGACCTGGCCGAGGATGCCAAACTGCAGCTGAGCAAGGACACCTACGACGACGA
CCTGGACAACCTGCTGGCCCAGATCGGCGACCAGTACGCCGACCTGTTTCTGGCCGCCAAGAACCTGTCC
GACGCCATCCTGCTGAGCGACATCCTGAGAGTGAACACCGAGATCACCAAGGCCCCCCTGAGCGCCTCTA
TGATCAAGAGATACGACGAGCACCACCAGGACCTGACCCTGCTGAAAGCTCTCGTGCGGCAGCAGCTGCC
TGAGAAGTACAAAGAGATTTTCTTCGACCAGAGCAAGAACGGCTACGCCGGCTACATTGACGGCGGAGCC
AGCCAGGAAGAGTTCTACAAGTTCATCAAGCCCATCCTGGAAAAGATGGACGGCACCGAGGAACTGCTCG
TGAAGCTGAACAGAGAGGACCTGCTGCGGAAGCAGCGGACCTTCGACAACGGCAGCATCCCCCACCAGAT
CCACCTGGGAGAGCTGCACGCCATTCTGCGGCGGCAGGAAGATTTTTACCCATTCCTGAAGGACAACCGG
GAAAAGATCGAGAAGATCCTGACCTTCCGCATCCCCTACTACGTGGGCCCTCTGGCCAGGGGAAACAGCA
GATTCGCCTGGATGACCAGAAAGAGCGAGGAAACCATCACCCCCTGGAACTTCGAGGAAGTGGTGGACAA
GGGCGCTTCCGCCCAGAGCTTCATCGAGCGGATGACCAACTTCGATAAGAACCTGCCCAACGAGAAGGTG
CTGCCCAAGCACAGCCTGCTGTACGAGTACTTCACCGTGTATAACGAGCTGACCAAAGTGAAATACGTGA
CCGAGGGAATGAGAAAGCCCGCCTTCCTGAGCGGCGAGCAGAAAAAGGCCATCGTGGACCTGCTGTTCAA
GACCAACCGGAAAGTGACCGTGAAGCAGCTGAAAGAGGACTACTTCAAGAAAATCGAGTGCTTCGACTCC
GTGGAAATCTCCGGCGTGGAAGATCGGTTCAACGCCTCCCTGGGCACATACCACGATCTGCTGAAAATTA
TCAAGGACAAGGACTTCCTGGACAATGAGGAAAACGAGGACATTCTGGAAGATATCGTGCTGACCCTGAC
ACTGTTTGAGGACAGAGAGATGATCGAGGAACGGCTGAAAACCTATGCCCACCTGTTCGACGACAAAGTG
ATGAAGCAGCTGAAGCGGCGGAGATACACCGGCTGGGGCAGGCTGAGCCGGAAGCTGATCAACGGCATCC
GGGACAAGCAGTCCGGCAAGACAATCCTGGATTTCCTGAAGTCCGACGGCTTCGCCAACAGAAACTTCAT
GCAGCTGATCCACGACGACAGCCTGACCTTTAAAGAGGACATCCAGAAAGCCCAGGTGTCCGGCCAGGGC
GATAGCCTGCACGAGCACATTGCCAATCTGGCCGGCAGCCCCGCCATTAAGAAGGGCATCCTGCAGACAG
TGAAGGTGGTGGACGAGCTCGTGAAAGTGATGGGCCGGCACAAGCCCGAGAACATCGTGATCGAAATGGC
CAGAGAGAACCAGACCACCCAGAAGGGACAGAAGAACAGCCGCGAGAGAATGAAGCGGATCGAAGAGGGC
ATCAAAGAGCTGGGCAGCCAGATCCTGAAAGAACACCCCGTGGAAAACACCCAGCTGCAGAACGAGAAGC
TGTACCTGTACTACCTGCAGAATGGGCGGGATATGTACGTGGACCAGGAACTGGACATCAACCGGCTGTC
CGACTACGATGTGGACCATATCGTGCCTCAGAGCTTTCTGAAGGACGACTCCATCGACAACAAGGTGCTG
ACCAGAAGCGACAAGAACCGGGGCAAGAGCGACAACGTGCCCTCCGAAGAGGTCGTGAAGAAGATGAAGA
ACTACTGGCGGCAGCTGCTGAACGCCAAGCTGATTACCCAGAGAAAGTTCGACAATCTGACCAAGGCCGA
GAGAGGCGGCCTGAGCGAACTGGATAAGGCCGGCTTCATCAAGAGACAGCTGGTGGAAACCCGGCAGATC
ACAAAGCACGTGGCACAGATCCTGGACTCCCGGATGAACACTAAGTACGACGAGAATGACAAGCTGATCC
GGGAAGTGAAAGTGATCACCCTGAAGTCCAAGCTGGTGTCCGATTTCCGGAAGGATTTCCAGTTTTACAA
AGTGCGCGAGATCAACAACTACCACCACGCCCACGACGCCTACCTGAACGCCGTCGTGGGAACCGCCCTG
ATCAAAAAGTACCCTAAGCTGGAAAGCGAGTTCGTGTACGGCGACTACAAGGTGTACGACGTGCGGAAGA
TGATCGCCAAGAGCGAGCAGGAAATCGGCAAGGCTACCGCCAAGTACTTCTTCTACAGCAACATCATGAA
CTTTTTCAAGACCGAGATTACCCTGGCCAACGGCGAGATCCGGAAGCGGCCTCTGATCGAGACAAACGGC
GAAACCGGGGAGATCGTGTGGGATAAGGGCCGGGATTTTGCCACCGTGCGGAAAGTGCTGAGCATGCCCC
AAGTGAATATCGTGAAAAAGACCGAGGTGCAGACAGGCGGCTTCAGCAAAGAGTCTATCCTGCCCAAGAG
GAACAGCGATAAGCTGATCGCCAGAAAGAAGGACTGGGACCCTAAGAAGTACGGCGGCTTCGACAGCCCC
ACCGTGGCCTATTCTGTGCTGGTGGTGGCCAAAGTGGAAAAGGGCAAGTCCAAGAAACTGAAGAGTGTGA
AAGAGCTGCTGGGGATCACCATCATGGAAAGAAGCAGCTTCGAGAAGAATCCCATCGACTTTCTGGAAGC
CAAGGGCTACAAAGAAGTGAAAAAGGACCTGATCATCAAGCTGCCTAAGTACTCCCTGTTCGAGCTGGAA
AACGGCCGGAAGAGAATGCTGGCCTCTGCCGGCGAACTGCAGAAGGGAAACGAACTGGCCCTGCCCTCCA
AATATGTGAACTTCCTGTACCTGGCCAGCCACTATGAGAAGCTGAAGGGCTCCCCCGAGGATAATGAGCA
GAAACAGCTGTTTGTGGAACAGCACAAGCACTACCTGGACGAGATCATCGAGCAGATCAGCGAGTTCTCC
AAGAGAGTGATCCTGGCCGACGCTAATCTGGACAAAGTGCTGTCCGCCTACAACAAGCACCGGGATAAGC
CCATCAGAGAGCAGGCCGAGAATATCATCCACCTGTTTACCCTGACCAATCTGGGAGCCCCTGCCGCCTT
CAAGTACTTTGACACCACCATCGACCGGAAGAGGTACACCAGCACCAAAGAGGTGCTGGACGCCACCCTG
ATCCACCAGAGCATCACCGGCCTGTACGAGACACGGATCGACCTGTCTCAGCTGGGAGGTGACTCTGGCG
GCTCAAAAAGAACCGCCGACGGCAGCGAATTCGAGCCCAAGAAGAAGAGGAAAGTCTGACATGTCCTAGA
GCTCGCTGATCAGCCTCGACTGTGCCTTCTAGTTGCCAGCCATCTGTTGTTTGCCCCTCCCCCGTGCCTT
CCTTGACCCTGGAAGGTGCCACTCCCACTGTCCTTTCCTAATAAAATGAGGAAATTGCATCGCATTGTCT
GAGTAGGTGTCATTCTATTCTGGGGGGTGGGGTGGGGCAGGACAGCAAGGGGGAGGATTGGGAAGAGAAT
AGCAGGCATGCTGGGGAGCGGCCGCTGAGCAAAAGGCCAGCAAAAGGCCAGGAACCGTAAAAAGGCCGCG
TTGCTGGCGTTTTTCCATAGGCTCCGCCCCCCTGACGAGCATCACAAAAATCGACGCTCAAGTCAGAGGT
GGCGAAACCCGACAGGACTATAAAGATACCAGGCGTTTCCCCCTGGAAGCTCCCTCGTGCGCTCTCCTGT
TCCGACCCTGCCGCTTACCGGATACCTGTCCGCCTTTCTCCCTTCGGGAAGCGTGGCGCTTTCTCATAGC
TCACGCTGTAGGTATCTCAGTTCGGTGTAGGTCGTTCGCTCCAAGCTGGGCTGTGTGCACGAACCCCCCG
TTCAGCCCGACCGCTGCGCCTTATCCGGTAACTATCGTCTTGAGTCCAACCCGGTAAGACACGACTTATC
GCCACTGGCAGCAGCCACTGGTAACAGGATTAGCAGAGCGAGGTATGTAGGCGGTGCTACAGAGTTCTTG
AAGTGGTGGCCTAACTACGGCTACACTAGAAGAACAGTATTTGGTATCTGCGCTCTGCTGAAGCCAGTTA
CCTTCGGAAAAAGAGTTGGTAGCTCTTGATCCGGCAAACAAACCACCGCTGGTAGCGGTGGTTTTTTTGT
TTGCAAGCAGCAGATTACGCGCAGAAAAAAAGGATCTCAAGAAGATCCTTTGATCTTTTCTACGGGGTCT
GACGCTCAGTGGAACGAAAACTCACGTTAAGGGATTTTGGTCATGAGATTATCAAAAAGGATCTTCACCT
AGATCCTTTTAAATTAAAAATGAAGTTTTAAATCAATCTAAAGTATATATGAGTAAACTTGGTCTGACAG
TTACCAATGCTTAATCAGTGAGGCACCTATCTCAGCGATCTGTCTATTTCGTTCATCCATAGTTGCCTGA
CTCCCCGTCGTGTAGATAACTACGATACGGGAGGGCTTACCATCTGGCCCCAGTGCTGCAATGATACCGC
GAGACCCACGCTCACCGGCTCCAGATTTATCAGCAATAAACCAGCCAGCCGGAAGGGCCGAGCGCAGAAG
TGGTCCTGCAACTTTATCCGCCTCCATCCAGTCTATTAATTGTTGCCGGGAAGCTAGAGTAAGTAGTTCG
CCAGTTAATAGTTTGCGCAACGTTGTTGCCATTGCTACAGGCATCGTGGTGTCACGCTCGTCGTTTGGTA
TGGCTTCATTCAGCTCCGGTTCCCAACGATCAAGGCGAGTTACATGATCCCCCATGTTGTGCAAAAAAGC
GGTTAGCTCCTTCGGTCCTCCGATCGTTGTCAGAAGTAAGTTGGCCGCAGTGTTATCACTCATGGTTATG
GCAGCACTGCATAATTCTCTTACTGTCATGCCATCCGTAAGATGCTTTTCTGTGACTGGTGAGTACTCAA
CCAAGTCATTCTGAGAATAGTGTATGCGGCGACCGAGTTGCTCTTGCCCGGCGTCAATACGGGATAATAC
CGCGCCACATAGCAGAACTTTAAAAGTGCTCATCATTGGAAAACGTTCTTCGGGGCGAAAACTCTCAAGG
ATCTTACCGCTGTTGAGATCCAGTTCGATGTAACCCACTCGTGCACCCAACTGATCTTCAGCATCTTTTA
CTTTCACCAGCGTTTCTGGGTGAGCAAAAACAGGAAGGCAAAATGCCGCAAAAAAGGGAATAAGGGCGAC
ACGGAAATGTTGAATACTCATACTCTTCCTTTTTCAATATTATTGAAGCATTTATCAGGGTTATTGTCTC
ATGAGCGGATACATATTTGAATGTATTTAGAAAAATAAACAAATAGGGGTTCCGCGCA
Features (pLannotate 1.2.2; 9 found; start..end, strand, type, name):
     81..292     +  promoter       EF-1α core promoter: core promoter for human elongation factor EF-1α
    375..851     +  CDS            tadA: TADA_ECOLI - Also known as yfhC. Experimental evidence at protein level: Swiss-Prot protein existence level 1. Catalyzes the deamination of adenosine to inosine at the wobble position 34 of tRNA(Arg2). Essential for cell viability. From Escherichia coli (strain K12).
    972..1463    +  CDS            tadA: TADA_ECOLI - Also known as yfhC. Experimental evidence at protein level: Swiss-Prot protein existence level 1. Catalyzes the deamination of adenosine to inosine at the wobble position 34 of tRNA(Arg2). Essential for cell viability. From Escherichia coli (strain K12).
   1563..3164    +  CDS            dCas9(N): N-terminal portion of catalytically inactive Streptococcus pyogenes dCas9 carrying the D10A mutation (Zetsche et al., 2015)
   3165..5659    +  CDS            Cas9(C) (fragment): C-terminal portion of Streptococcus pyogenes Cas9 (Zetsche et al., 2015)
   5760..5871    +  polyA_signal   bGH poly(A) signal: bovine growth hormone polyadenylation signal
   6032..6620    -  rep_origin     ori: high-copy-number ColE1/pMB1/pBR322/pUC origin of replication
   6791..7651    -  CDS            AmpR: β-lactamase; bla; confers resistance to ampicillin, carbenicillin, and related antibiotics
   7652..7756    -  promoter       AmpR promoter: bla
