[The description below was written by a language model from this plasmid's Addgene catalogue record and pLannotate feature annotations shown in this document.]
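Description:
pAT15002-ABEmax is a mammalian expression plasmid built on a pUC19 backbone that produces the adenine base editor ABEmax for CRISPR-based genome editing. It is maintained in E. coli as a high-copy plasmid through the ColE1/pUC-type origin of replication and is selected with ampicillin through a β-lactamase gene driven by its native bla promoter. No mammalian selection marker or reporter is annotated, so the plasmid appears suited to transient transfection.

The single expression cassette is driven by an EF-1α promoter, which the feature table annotates as the compact core version. It ends in a bovine growth hormone polyadenylation signal. The synthetic open reading frame contains two consecutive copies of the E. coli tRNA adenosine deaminase TadA. In ABEmax-type editors these are typically a wild-type and a laboratory-evolved monomer, though the annotation does not distinguish them. The TadA copies are followed by Streptococcus pyogenes Cas9. The Cas9 portion is annotated in two adjoining segments, the N-terminal one carrying the D10A mutation. With no inactivating change noted in the C-terminal part, this is consistent with a Cas9 nickase rather than a fully dead enzyme. The catalogue entry lists SV40 nuclear localisation signals at both the N and C termini of the fusion, although these were not picked up as separate features.

No guide RNA cassette is annotated, so a guide must be supplied from a separate construct. Once directed to a target, the deaminase converts adenosine to inosine in the displaced DNA strand, giving A•T to G•C changes without a double-strand break. The associated publication concerns how increased-fidelity Cas9 variants affect the mismatch tolerance of adenine and cytosine base editors, so this plasmid probably provided the standard ABEmax for such comparisons.
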