Addgene plasmid #163006: pAT15002-ABEmax
Purpose: plasmid expressing ABEmax
Depositing lab: Ervin Welker. Depositing organization: HUN-REN Research Centre for Natural Sciences. Publication: BEAR reveals that increased fidelity variants can successfully reduce the mismatch tolerance of adenine but not cytosine base editors. Talas A, Simon DA, Kulcsar PI, Varga E, Krausz SL, Welker E. Nat Commun. 2021 Nov 3;12(1):6353. doi: 10.1038/s41467-021-26461-y. PubMed 34732717.
Backbone
  Vector backbone: pUC19
  Vector type: Mammalian Expression, CRISPR
Growth in bacteria
  Bacterial resistance: Ampicillin, 100 μg/mL
  Growth temperature: 37°C
  Growth strain: NEB Stable
  Copy number: High Copy
Gene/Insert
  Gene/Insert name: ABEmax
  Species: Synthetic
  Promoter: EF1-a
  Tag / fusion protein: SV40 NLS (N terminal on insert); SV40 NLS (C terminal on insert)
  Cloning method: Gibson Cloning
  Sequencing primers: 5′ ATTGTCTCATGAGCGGA
Terms and licenses: Academic/Nonprofit Terms; Industry Terms: Not Available to Industry
How to cite: pAT15002-ABEmax was a gift from Ervin Welker (Addgene plasmid # 163006 ; http://n2t.net/addgene:163006 ; RRID:Addgene_163006)
